>Addgene plasmid #67287 | pET28b(+)-TM0848 | addgene partial sequence | sequence record 138320 | T7 5'-TAATACGACTCACTATAGGG-3'
ACTTTAAGAAGGAGATATACCATGGGCAGCAGCCATCATCATCATCATCACAGCAGCGGCCTGGTGCCGC
GCGGCAGCCATATGCGTTGTCCCGGATGCGGAGCAGCCATTCAGTTCGATGACCCGAAAAAACCGGGGTA
CATCCCGCGCGAAGTCTTTGAAAAAAGGCTCGAAGAAGGAAAGGAGATACTCTGTCAGAGATGCTTTCGA
ATGAAACATTACGGCAAACTGGAACCAGTTGAATTCGACTGGGATTTTAAAAACCAGTTGAAATCGTACC
TTGGAGGATTCGATGTAGTGGTCTGGGTAATAGATATTTTCGATTTCGAAGGGACCTACAGAGAAGATAT
AGCAGAAATTCTGAAGGGGAAGAGGGTTATCTACGTCATAAACAAGATCGATCTCCTGCCCAGAGCGGTT
ACAGTGAAGGAGATCAAAGAATGGGTGAAGAAAAGAATAAAGACGAAGAACACAGATGATATAAGGATCG
TCAGTGCTGAAAAGAATTTCGGCCTGACATCGCTTGTAAAGTATCTTTCACGGTTGACCGACAAAGCACT
GGTGGTGGGAGTAACGAACGTAGGAAAATCTTCTCTACTAAACAAGATCTGCACTCATGAAAACACCATA
AGTCCCTTTCCAGGGACAACTCTAGGTATTCTCAAAAGAAAGGTAAAAGAAGCGAATCTGTATCTCTACG
ATACCCCAGGTATCATGACAAGCGATAGGATTCTCGATCTTTTGGATCCTGAGTGTCAA
