>Addgene plasmid #67287 | pET28b(+)-TM0848 | addgene partial sequence | sequence record 138373 | T7term 5'-GCTAGTTATTGCTCAGCGG-3'
GCAGCCGGATCTCAGTGGTGGTGGTGGTGGTGCTCGAGTTAGCGTTTGGGATTGACGAGTGCTTCTCTAA
CAACGAGCTTCACGCTATCCGGGACCGTGACTTCGACGGTGAAAGGCCCTCTTCGGACACTCATCCATCC
CAGTCCCGCCACCGCCAGTTCTTCTCCTTCTTTCAACGTAAAGGTTTCTCTCTTCCACTTAAAATTTTCA
AATTTTGTTTTAGAGCATGGAGGAATTAGCAGATCTCCCAGTCTGTTTCTCATGAGCTCATCTGCTCTTT
CCCTCCTCGTTTCATGGAAGGTTACTTCTTTAGAGGAGAAAAGCAGAAAGATCGGATTCTTTTCTGTTTC
AAAATGAATATCGAATCGGCACAGTCCCCCCATGAAGATGGTTCTTCCATTATCCGGCTTGAAGGTTTTC
CTGGAAAGTTCTTCTCTTGGCAGAACTCTCTTTTGACACTCAGGATCCAAAAGATCGAGAATCCTATCGC
TTGTCATGATACCTGGGGTATCGTAGAGATACAGATTCGCTTCTTTTACCTTTCTTTTGAGAATACCTAG
AGTTGTCCCTGGAAAGGGACTTATGGTGTTTTCATGAGTGCAGATCTTGTTTAGTAGAGAAGATTTTCCT
ACGTTCGTTACTCCCACCACCAGTGCTTTGTCGGTCAACCGTGAAAGATACTTTACAAGCGATGTCAGGC
CGAAATTCTTTTCAGCACTGACGATCCTTATATCATCTGTGTTCTTCGTCTTTATTCTTTTCTTCACC
