[The description below was written by a language model from this plasmid's Addgene catalogue record.]
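Description:
pET28b(+)-TM0848 is a bacterial expression plasmid built on the Novagen pET28b(+) backbone (5369 bp without insert; 6461 bp in total) for producing a Thermotoga maritima protein in E. coli. It is selected with kanamycin and is recorded as low copy. No feature table accompanies the record, so the origin of replication and other backbone elements are not itemised. pET28-series vectors generally carry a pBR322-type origin, an f1 origin and a lacI gene alongside the kanamycin resistance marker.

The insert is the 1092 bp open reading frame TM0848, annotated as the GTP-binding protein YqeH, cloned by restriction digestion between the NdeI and XhoI sites, both of which are retained. Transcription is driven by the T7 promoter, so expression depends on a host that supplies T7 RNA polymerase. The record points to a DE3 lysogen carrying pLysS and rare-codon tRNAs as the production strain, while a standard cloning strain is used for propagation. The protein carries an N-terminal tag contributed by the backbone. The record calls it only "N tag" and does not identify it. Cloning into NdeI of pET28 vectors normally places the insert in frame with the vector's N-terminal hexahistidine tag and thrombin cleavage site. Whether the optional C-terminal tag downstream of XhoI is also translated depends on the presence of a stop codon in the insert, which is not stated.

The stated purpose is simply expression of TM0848 in E. coli, which suits recombinant overproduction and affinity purification of this thermophilic GTPase, though no downstream application is specified.
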