Addgene plasmid #67287: pET28b(+)-TM0848
Purpose: Expresses TM0848 in E. coli
Depositing lab: SeWon Suh. Depositing organization: Seoul National University.
Backbone
  Vector backbone: pET28b(+)
  Backbone manufacturer: Novagen
  Backbone size w/o insert (bp): 5369
  Total vector size (bp): 6461
  Vector type: Bacterial Expression
Growth in bacteria
  Bacterial resistance: Kanamycin, 50 μg/mL
  Growth temperature: 37°C
  Growth strain: DH5alpha
  Growth instructions: To produce protein, transform into Rosetta2(DE3)pLysS cells.
  Copy number: Low Copy
Gene/Insert
  Gene/Insert name: GTP-binding protein YqeH (alt name: YqeH)
  Species: Thermotoga maritima
  Insert size (bp): 1092
  GenBank ID: Q9WZV2
  Promoter: T7
  Tag / fusion protein: N tag (N terminal on backbone)
  Cloning method: Restriction Enzyme; 5′ cloning site NdeI (not destroyed); 3′ cloning site XhoI (not destroyed)
  Sequencing primers: 5′ T7 promoter; 3′ T7 terminator
Terms and licenses: Academic/Nonprofit Terms; Industry Terms: Not Available to Industry
How to cite: pET28b(+)-TM0848 was a gift from SeWon Suh (Addgene plasmid # 67287 ; http://n2t.net/addgene:67287 ; RRID:Addgene_67287)
